>Addgene plasmid #180577 | pCMV-G-Cdc42 | addgene full sequence | sequence record 355105 | Addgene NGS Result
TAGTTATTAATAGTAATCAATTACGGGGTCATTAGTTCATAGCCCATATATGGAGTTCCGCGTTACATAA
CTTACGGTAAATGGCCCGCCTGGCTGACCGCCCAACGACCCCCGCCCATTGACGTCAATAATGACGTATG
TTCCCATAGTAACGCCAATAGGGACTTTCCATTGACGTCAATGGGTGGAGTATTTACGGTAAACTGCCCA
CTTGGCAGTACATCAAGTGTATCATATGCCAAGTACGCCCCCTATTGACGTCAATGACGGTAAATGGCCC
GCCTGGCATTATGCCCAGTACATGACCTTATGGGACTTTCCTACTTGGCAGTACATCTACGTATTAGTCA
TCGCTATTACCATGGTGATGCGGTTTTGGCAGTACATCAATGGGCGTGGATAGCGGTTTGACTCACGGGG
ATTTCCAAGTCTCCACCCCATTGACGTCAATGGGAGTTTGTTTTGGCACCAAAATCAACGGGACTTTCCA
AAATGTCGTAACAACTCCGCCCCATTGACGCAAATGGGCGGTAGGCGTGTACGGTGGGAGGTCTATATAA
GCAGAGCTGGTTTAGTGAACCGTCAGATCCGCTAGCGCTAAGCACCATGGCCACCATCAAAGAGTTCATG
CGCTTCAAGGTGCGCATGGAGGGCTCCATGAACGGCCACGAGTTCGAGATCGAGGGCGAGGGCGAGGGCC
GCCCCTACGAGGGCACCCAGACCGCCAAGCTGAAGGTGACCAAGGGCGGCCCCCTGCCCTTCGCCTGGGA
CATCCTGTCCCCCCAGTTCATGTACGGCTCCGAGGCGTACGTGAGGCACCCCGCCGACATCCCCGATTAC
AAGAAGCTGCCCTTCCCCGAGGGCTTCAAGTGGGAGCGCGTGATGAACTTCGAAGACGGCGGTCTGGTGA
CCGTTACCCAGGACTCCTCCCTGCAGGACGGCACGCTGATCTGCAAGGTGAAGATGCGCGGCACCAACTT
CCCCCCCGACGGCCCCGTAATGCAGAAGAAGACCATGGGCTGGGAGGCCTCCACCGAGATGCTGTACCCC
GAAGACGGCGTGCTGAAGGGCCATAGCTATCAGGCCCTGAAGCTGAAGGACGGCGGCCACTACCTGGTGG
AGTTCGAGACCATCTACATGGCCAAGAAGCCCGTGCAACTGCCCGGCGATTACTGTGTGGACACCAAGCT
GGACATCACCTCCCACAACGAGGACTACACCATCGTGGAACAGTACGGGCGCTCCGAGGGCCGCCACCGT
CTGGGCATGGACGAGCGGTACAAGTTAGGGCATGGTACAGGTAGCACAGGCAGCGGTAGCTCCGGTACCC
TGTACAAGGGCAGCGGCAGCTCCATTTTACCTGGAGATAAAACAAATAAAAAGAAAGAGAAAGAGCGGCC
AGAGATTTCTCTCCCTTCAGATTTTGAACACACAATTCATGTCGGTTTTGATGCTGTCACAGGGGAGTTT
ACGGGAATGCCAGAGCAGTGGGCCCGCTTGCTTCAGGGAAGCGGAGCTACTAACTTCAGCCTGCTGAAGC
AGGCTGGAGACGTGGAGGAGAACCCTGGACCAATGGTGAGCAAGAGCGAGGAGGTCATCAAAGAGTTCAT
GCGCTTCAAGGTGCGCTTGGAGGGCTCCATGAACGGCCACGAGTTCGAGATCGAGGGCGAGGGCGAGGGC
CGCCCTTACGAGGGCACCCAGACCGCCAAGCTGAAGGTGACCAAGGGCGGCCCCCTGCCCTTCGCCTGGG
ACATCCTGTCCCCCCTGATCATGTACGGCTCCAAGATGTACGTGAAGCACCCCGCCGACGTCCCCGATTA
CATGAAGCTGTCCTTCCCCGAGGGCTTCAAGTGGGAGCGCGTGATGCACTTCGAGGACGGCGGTCTGGTG
ACCGCGACACAGGACTCCTCCCTGCAGGACGGCACGCTGATCTACAAGGTGAAGATGCGCGGCACCAACT
TCCCCCCCGACGGCCCCGTAATGCAGAAGAAGACCTTGGGCTGGGATTATGCCACCGAGCGCCTGTACCC
CGAAGAAGGCGTGCTGAAGGGCGAGCTCCTGGGGCGCCTGAAGCTGAAGGACGGCGGCCTCAACCTGGTG
GAGTCCAAGACCATCTACATGGCCAAGAAGCCCGTGCAACTGCCCGGCTACTACTTCGTGGACACCAAGC
TGGACATCACCTCCCACAACGAGGACTACACCATCGTGGAACAGTACGAGCGCTCCGAGGGCCGCCACCA
CCTGGGGCATGGTACAGGTAGCACAGGCAGCGGTAGCTCCGGTACCCTGTACAAGTCCGGACTCAGATCT
CGAGCTCAAGCTTCGAATTCGGCAATGCAGACAATTAAGTGTGTTGTTGTGGGCGATGGTGCTGTTGGTA
AAACATGTCTCCTGATATCCTACACAACAAACAAATTTCCATCGGAATATGTACCGACTGTTTTTGACAA
CTATGCAGTCACAGTTATGATTGGTGGAGAACCATATACTCTTGGACTTTTTGATACTGCAGGGCAAGAG
GATTATGACAGATTACGACCGCTGAGTTATCCACAAACAGATGTATTTCTAGTCTGTTTTTCAGTGGTCT
CTCCATCTTCATTTGAAAACGTGAAAGAAAAGTGGGTGCCTGAGATAACTCACCACTGTCCAAAGACTCC
TTTCTTGCTTGTTGGGACTCAAATTGATCTCAGAGATGACCCCTCTACTATTGAGAAACTTGCCAAGAAC
AAACAGAAGCCTATCACTCCAGAGACTGCTGAAAAGCTGGCCCGTGACCTGAAGGCTGTCAAGTATGTGG
AGTGTTCTGCACTTACACAGAGAGGTCTGAAGAATGTGTTTGATGAGGCTATCCTAGCTGCCCTCGAGCC
TCCGGAAACTCAACCCAAAAGGAAGTGCTGTATATTCTAAGCGGCTCAAGCTTCGAATTCTGCAGTCGAC
GGTACCGCGGGCCCGGGATCCACCGGATCTAGATAACTGATCATAATCAGCCATACCACATTTGTAGAGG
TTTTACTTGCTTTAAAAAACCTCCCACACCTCCCCCTGAACCTGAAACATAAAATGAATGCAATTGTTGT
TGTTAACTTGTTTATTGCAGCTTATAATGGTTACAAATAAAGCAATAGCATCACAAATTTCACAAATAAA
GCATTTTTTTCACTGCATTCTAGTTGTGGTTTGTCCAAACTCATCAATGTATCTTAACGCGTAAATTGTA
AGCGTTAATATTTTGTTAAAATTCGCGTTAAATTTTTGTTAAATCAGCTCATTTTTTAACCAATAGGCCG
AAATCGGCAAAATCCCTTATAAATCAAAAGAATAGACCGAGATAGGGT
[37 nt withheld, positions 3339-3375]
AAAGAACGTGGACTCCAACGTCAAAGG
[49 nt withheld, positions 3403-3451]
T
[91 nt withheld, positions 3453-3543]
G
[124 nt withheld, positions 3545-3668]
CAGGTGGCACTTTTCGGGGAAATGTGCGCGGAACCCCTATTTGTTTATTTTTCTAAATACATTCAAATAT
GTATCCGCTCATGAGACAATAACCCTGATAAATGCTTCAATAATATTGAAAAAGGAAGAGTCCTGAGGCG
GAAAGAACCAGCTGTGGAATGTGTGTCAGTTAGGGTGTGGAAAGTCCCCAGGCTCCCCAGCAGGCAGAAG
TATGCAAAGCATGCATCTCAATTAGTCAGCAACCAGGTGTGGAAAGTCCCCAGGCTCCCCAGCAGGCAGA
AGTATGCAAAGCATGCATCTCAATTAGTCAGCAACCATAGTCCCGCCCCTAACTCCGCCCATCCCGCCCC
TAACTCCGCCCAGTTCCGCCCATTCTCCGCCCCATGGCTGACTAATTTTTTTTATTTATGCAGAGGCCGA
GGCCGCCTCGGCCTCTGAGCTATTCCAGAAGTAGTGAGGAGGCTTTTTTGGAGGCCTAGGCTTTTGCAAA
GATCGATCAAGAGACAGGATGAGGATCGTTTCGCATGATTGAACAAGATGGATTGCACGCAGGTTCTCCG
GCCGCTTGGGTGGAGAGGCTATTCGGCTATGACTGGGCACAACAGACAATCGGCTGCTCTGATGCCGCCG
TGTTCCGGCTGTCAGCGCAGGGGCGCCCGGTTCTTTTTGTCAAGACCGACCTGTCCGGTGCCCTGAATGA
ACTGCAAGACGAGGCAGCGCGGCTATCGTGGCTGGCCACGACGGGCGTTCCTTGCGCAGCTGTGCTCGAC
GTTGTCACTGAAGCGGGAAGGGACTGGCTGCTATTGGGCGAAGTGCCGGGGCAGGATCTCCTGTCATCTC
ACCTTGCTCCTGCCGAGAAAGTATCCATCATGGCTGATGCAATGCGGCGGCTGCATACGCTTGATCCGGC
TACCTGCCCATTCGACCACCAAGCGAAACATCGCATCGAGCGAGCACGTACTCGGATGGAAGCCGGTCTT
GTCGATCAGGATGATCTGGACGAAGAGCATCAGGGGCTCGCGCCAGCCGAACTGTTCGCCAGGCTCAAGG
CGAGCATGCCCGACGGCGAGGATCTCGTCGTGACCCATGGCGATGCCTGCTTGCCGAATATCATGGTGGA
AAATGGCCGCTTTTCTGGATTCATCGACTGTGGCCGGCTGGGTGTGGCGGACCGCTATCAGGACATAGCG
TTGGCTACCCGTGATATTGCTGAAGAGCTTGGCGGCGAATGGGCTGACCGCTTCCTCGTGCTTTACGGTA
TCGCCGCTCCCGATTCGCAGCGCATCGCCTTCTATCGCCTTCTTGACGAGTTCTTCTGAGCGGGACTCTG
GGGTTCGAAATGACCGACCAAGCGACGCCCAACCTGCCATCACGAGATTTCGATTCCACCGCCGCCTTCT
ATGAAAGGTTGGGCTTCGGAATCGTTTTCCGGGACGCCGGCTGGATGATCCTCCAGCGCGGGGATCTCAT
GCTGGAGTTCTTCGCCCACCCTAGGGGGAGGCTAACTGAAACACGGAAGGAGACAATACCGGAAGGAACC
CGCGCTATGACGGCAATAAAAAGACAGAATAAAACGCACGGTGTTGGGTCGTTTGTTCATAAACGCGGGG
TTCGGTCCCAGGGCTGGCACTCTGTCGATACCCCACCGAGACCCCATTGGGGCCAATACGCCCGCGTTTC
TTCCTTTTCCCCACCCCACCCCCCAAGTTCGGGTGAAGGCCCAGGGCTCGCAGCCAACGTCGGGGCGGCA
GGCCCTGCCATAGCCTCAGGTTACTCATATATACTTTAGATTGATTTAAAACTTCATTTTTAATTTAAAA
GGATCTAGGTGAAGATCCTTTTTGATAATCTCATGACCAAAATCCCTTAACGTGAGTTTTCGTTCCACTG
AGCGTCAGACCCCGTAGAAAAGATCAAAGGATCTTCTTGAGATCCTTTTTTTCTGCGCGTAATCTGCTGC
TTGCAAACAAAAAAACCACCGCTACCAGCGGTGGTTTGTTTGCCGGATCAAGAGCTACCAACTCTTTTTC
CGAAGGTAACTGGCTTCAGCAGAGCGCAGATACCAAATACTGTTCTTCTAGTGTAGCCGTAGTTAGGCCA
CCACTTCAAGAACTCTGTAGCACCGCCTACATACCTCGCTCTGCTAATCCTGTTACCAGTGGCTGCTGCC
AGTGGCGATAAGTCGTGTCTTACCGGGTTGGACTCAAGACGATAGTTACCGGATAAGGCGCAGCGGTCGG
GCTGAACGGGGGGTTCGTGCACACAGCCCAGCTTGGAGCGAACGACCTACACCGAACTGAGATACCTACA
GCGTGAGCTATGAGAAAGCGCCACGCTTCCCGAAGGGAGAAAGGCGGACAGGTATCCGGTAAGCGGCAGG
GTCGGAACAGGAGAGCGCACGAGGGAGCTTCCAGGGGGAAACGCCTGGTATCTTTATAGTCCTGTCGGGT
TTCGCCACCTCTGACTTGAGCGTCGATTTTTGTGATGCTCGTCAGGGGGGCGGAGCCTATGGAAAAACGC
CAGCAACGCGGCCTTTTTACGGTTCCTGGCCTTTTGCTGGCCTTTTGCTCACATGTTCTTTCCTGCGTTA
TCCCCTGATTCTGTGGATAACCGTATTACCGCCATGCAT
Features (pLannotate 1.2.2; 16 found; start..end, strand, type, name):
     61..364     +  enhancer       CMV enhancer: human cytomegalovirus immediate early enhancer
    365..568     +  promoter       CMV promoter: human cytomegalovirus (CMV) immediate early promoter
    616..2244    +  CDS            RRvT: RRvT is a basic (constitutively fluorescent) red fluorescent protein published in 2016, derived from Discosoma sp.. It has very low acid sensitivity.
   2296..2330    +  misc_feature   MCS (fragment): multiple cloning site
   2335..2873    +  CDS            Cdc42 (fragment): human Rho family small GTPase Cdc42
   2914..2961    +  misc_feature   MCS (fragment): multiple cloning site
   2978..3062    +  CDS            large T antigen (fragment): large T antigen from SV40 (simian virus 40)
   3085..3206    +  polyA_signal   SV40 poly(A) signal: SV40 polyadenylation signal
   3240..3668    -  rep_origin     f1 ori (sequence partly withheld): f1 bacteriophage origin of replication; arrow indicates direction of (+) strand synthesis
   3695..3799    +  promoter       AmpR promoter: bla
   3801..4158    +  promoter       SV40 promoter: SV40 enhancer and early promoter
   4193..4987    +  CDS            NeoR/KanR: aminoglycoside phosphotransferase from Tn5; aph(3')-II (or nptII); confers resistance to neomycin, kanamycin, and G418 (Geneticin®)
   5008..5160    +  CDS            ble (fragment): BLE_KLEPN - Experimental evidence at protein level: Swiss-Prot protein existence level 1. Binding protein with a strong affinity to the bleomycin family of antibiotics. Binds to CL990; an antimitotic-antibiotic compound. From Klebsiella pneumoniae.
   5219..5266    +  polyA_signal   HSV TK poly(A) signal: herpes simplex virus thymidine kinase polyadenylation signal (Cole and Stacy, 1985)
   5357..5373    -  polyA_signal   bGH poly(A) signal (fragment): bovine growth hormone polyadenylation signal
   5595..6183    +  rep_origin     ori: high-copy-number ColE1/pMB1/pBR322/pUC origin of replication
