[The description below was written by a language model from this plasmid's Addgene catalogue record and pLannotate feature annotations shown in this document.]
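Description:
pCMV-G-Cdc42 is a mammalian expression plasmid built on a pCMV-EGFP-type backbone that encodes a dimerization-dependent GFP (ddGFP) biosensor for the Rho-family small GTPase Cdc42. It is propagated in E. coli at high copy from a ColE1/pUC-type origin and selected with kanamycin. The same Tn5 NeoR/KanR gene sits downstream of both a bacterial (bla) promoter and the SV40 enhancer/early promoter and ends in an HSV TK polyadenylation signal, so it can also confer G418 resistance in mammalian cells. An f1 origin is present as well. Short hits to ble, bGH poly(A) and SV40 large T antigen are fragments typical of this backbone family.

The sensor is driven by the human CMV immediate-early enhancer and promoter and terminated by the SV40 poly(A) signal. The annotated reading frame begins with a roughly 1.6 kb coding segment that the automated annotation labels as RRvT, a Discosoma-derived red fluorescent protein. Because dimerization-dependent fluorescent proteins are also derived from Discosoma red protein, and the segment is much longer than a single fluorescent protein, this hit probably reflects sequence similarity to the ddGFP components rather than a true red reporter. The record does not define the exact module composition, or whether a Cdc42-binding effector domain is included. After a short polylinker remnant comes human Cdc42, annotated as a fragment.

In ddFP designs, two weakly fluorescent partner proteins brighten when brought together, so a change in GTPase activity is read as a change in intensity in a single colour channel rather than as a FRET ratio. According to the record, the construct is used as an intensiometric green sensor of Cdc42 activity in mammalian cells, part of a sensor set for imaging several small GTPases.
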