Addgene plasmid #180577: pCMV-G-Cdc42
Purpose: ddGFP sensor of Cdc42
Depositing lab: Won Do Heo. Depositing organization: Korea Advanced Institute of Science and Technology. Publication: Intensiometric biosensors visualize the activity of multiple small GTPases in vivo. Kim J , Lee S, Jung K, Oh WC, Kim N, Son S, Jo Y, Kwon HB, Heo WD. Nat Commun. 2019 Jan 14;10(1):211. doi: 10.1038/s41467-018-08217-3. PubMed 30643148.
Backbone
  Vector backbone: pCMV-EGFP
  Vector type: Mammalian Expression
Growth in bacteria
  Bacterial resistance: Kanamycin, 50 μg/mL
  Growth temperature: 37°C
  Growth strain: DH5alpha
  Copy number: High Copy
Gene/Insert
  Gene/Insert name: ddGFP sensor of Cdc42
  Species: H. sapiens (human), Synthetic
  Cloning method: Restriction Enzyme; 5′ cloning site unknown (unknown if destroyed)
Terms and licenses: Academic/Nonprofit Terms; Industry Terms: Not Available to Industry
How to cite: pCMV-G-Cdc42 was a gift from Won Do Heo (Addgene plasmid # 180577 ; http://n2t.net/addgene:180577 ; RRID:Addgene_180577)
